>Addgene plasmid #8619 | pMT1101 | addgene full sequence | sequence record 254776 | Addgene NGS Result
GCCACCTGACGTCTAAGAAACCATTATTATCATGACATTAACCTATAAAAATAGGCGTATCACGAGGCCC
TTTCGTCTCGCGCGTTTCGGTGATGACGGTGAAAACCTCTGACACATGCAGCTCCCGGAGACGGTCACAG
CTTGTCTGTAAGCGGATGCCGGGAGCAGACAAGCCCGTCAGGGCGCGTCAGCGGGTGTTGGCGGGTGTCG
GGGCTGGCTTAACTATGCGGCATCAGAGCAGATTGTACTGAGAGTGCACCATATGCGGTGTGAAATACCG
CACAGATGCGTAAGGAGAAAATACCGCATCAGGCGCCATTCGCCATTCAGGCTGCGCAACTGTTGGGAAG
GGCGATCGGTGCGGGCCTCTTCGCTATTACGCCAGCTGGCGAAAGGGGGATGTGCTGCAAGGCGATTAAG
TTGGGTAACGCCAGGGTTTTCCCAGTCACGACGTTGTAAAACGACGGCCAGTGAATTCGAGCTCGAGCTT
ACTCCCCATCCCCCTGTTGACAATTAATCATCGGCTCGTATAATGTGTGGAATTGTGAGCGGATAACAAT
TTCACACAGGAAACAGGATCCGCGGATCCGCGGATCCGTGGAGAAAATAAAGTGAAACAAAGCACTATTG
CACTGGCACTCTTACCGTTACTGTTTACCCCTGTGACAAAAGCCGCAGACCCGGCGCTGGCCGACGTCTG
CCGCACCAAGCTGCCCAGCCAGGCCCAGGACACCCTCGCCCTGATCGCCAAGAACGGCCCCTACCCGTAC
AACCGGGACGGCGTCGTCTTCGAGAACCGCGAGAGCCGCCTGCCGAAGAAGGGCAACGGCTACTACCACG
AGTTCACCGTGGTCACCCCCGGCTCCAACGACCGAGGCACCCGACGGGTCGTCACCGGCGGCTACGGCGA
GCAGTACTGGTCCCCGGACCACTACGCGACCTTCCAGGAGATCGACCCGCGCTGCTAACGATTTCACTTT
CCGGCTCTAGAGCTCTAGAGTCCGGTCCAATCAGCCCGCCTAATGAGCGGGCTTTTTTTTTGCAGCCGTC
CGAGACAGGAGGACATCGTCCAGCTGAAACCGGGGCAGAATCCGGCCATTTCTGAAGAGAAAAATGGTAA
ACTGATAGAATAAAATCATAAGAAAGGAGCCGCACATGAAAAAAGCAGTCATTAACGGGGAACAAATCAG
AAGTATCAGCGACCTCCACCAGACATTGAAAAAGGAGCTTGCCCTTCCGGAATACTACGGTGAAAACCTG
GACGCTTTATGGGATTGTCTGACCGGATGGGTGGAGTACCCGCTCGTTTTGGAATGGAGGCAGTTTGAAC
AAAGCAAGCAGCTGACTGAAAATGGCGCCGAGAGTGTGCTTCAGGTTTTCCGTGAAGCGAAAGCGGAAGG
CTGCGACATCACCATCATACTTTCTTAATACGATCAATGGGAGATGAACAATATGGAAACACAGACCCGC
AAGCTTGGCGTAATCATGGTCATAGCTGTTTCCTGTGTGAAATTGTTATCCGCTCACAATTCCACACAAC
ATACGAGCCGGAAGCATAAAGTGTAAAGCCTGGGGTGCCTAATGAGTGAGCTAACTCACATTAATTGCGT
TGCGCTCACTGCCCGCTTTCCAGTCGGGAAACCTGTCGTGCCAGCTGCATTAATGAATCGGCCAACGCGC
GGGGAGAGGCGGTTTGCGTATTGGGCGCTCTTCCGCTTCCTCGCTCACTGACTCGCTGCGCTCGGTCGTT
CGGCTGCGGCGAGCGGTATCAGCTCACTCAAAGGCGGTAATACGGTTATCCACAGAATCAGGGGACAACG
CAGGAAAGAACATGTGAGCAAAAGGCCAGCAAAAGGCCAGGAACCGTAAAAAGGCCGCGTTGCTGGCGTT
TTTCCATAGGCTCCGCCCCCCTGACGAGCATCACAAAAATCGACGCTCAAGTCAGAGGTGGCGAAACCCG
ACAGGACTATAAAGATACCAGGCGTTTCCCCCCGGAAGCTCCCTCGTGCGCTCTCCTGTTCCGACCCTGC
CGCTTACCGGATACCTGTCCGCCTTTCTCCCTTCGGGAAGCGTGGCGCTTTCTCATAGCTCACGCTGTAG
GTATCTCAGTTCGGTGTAGGTCGTTCGCTCCAAGCTGGGCTGTGTGCACGAACCCCCCGTTCAGCCCGAC
CGCTGCGCCTTATCCGGTAACTATCGTCTTGAGTCCAACCCGGTAAGACACGACTTATCGCCACTGGCAG
CAGCCACTGGTAACAGGATTAGCAGAGCGAGGTATGTAGGCGGTGCTACAGAGTTCTTGAAGTGGTGGCC
TAACTACGGCTACACTAGAAGAACAGTATTTGGTATCTGCGCTCTGCTGAAGCCAGTTACCTTCGGAAAA
AGAGTTGGTAGCTCTTGATCCGGCAAACAAACCACCGCTGGTAGCGGTGGTTTTTTTGTTTGCAAGCAGC
AGATTACGCGCAGAAAAAAAGGATCTCAAGAAGATCCTTTGATCTTTTCTACGGGGTCTGACGCTCAGTG
GAACGAAAACTCACGTTAAGGGATTTTGGTCATGAGATTATCAAAAAGGATCTTCACCTAGATCCTTTTA
AATTAAAAATGAAGTTTTAAATCAATCTAAAGTATATATGAGTAAACTTGGTCTGACAGTTACCAATGCT
TAATCAGTGAGGCACCTATCTCAGCGATCTGTCTATTTCGTTCATCCATAGTTGCCTGACTCCCCGTCGT
GTAGATAACTATGATACGGGAGGGCTTACCATCTGGCCCCAGTGCTGCAATGATACCGCGAGACCCACGC
TCACCGGCTCCAGATTTATCAGCAATAAACCAGCCAGCCGGAAGGGCCGAGCGCAGAAGTGGTCCTGCAA
CTTTATCCGCCTCCATCCAGTCTATTAATTGTTGCCGGGAAGCTAGAGTAAGTAGTTCGCCAGTTAATAG
TTTGCGCAACGTTGTTGCCATTGCTACAGGCATCGTGGTGTCACGCTCGTCGTTTGGTATGGCTTCATTC
AGCTCCGGTTCCCAACGATCAAGGCGAGTTACATGATCCCCCATGTTGTGCAAAAAAGCGGTTAGCTCCT
TCGGTCCTCCGATCGTTGTCAGAAGTAAGTTGGCCGCAGTGTTATCACTCATGGTTATGGCAGCACTGCA
TAATTCTCTTACTGTCATGCCATCCGTAAGATGCTTTTCTGTGACTGGTGAGTACTCAACCAAGTCATTC
TGAGAATAGTGTATGCGGCGACCGAGTTGCTCTTGCCCGGCGTCAATACGGGATAATACCGCGCCACATA
GCAGAACTTTAAAAGTGCTCATCATTGGAAAACGTTCTTCGGGGCGAAAACTCTCAAGGATCTTACCGCT
GTTGAGATCCAGTTCGATGTAACCCACTCGTGCACCCAACTGATCTTCAGCATCTTTTACTTTCACCAGC
GTTTCTGGGTGAGCAAAAACAGGAAGGCAAAATGCCGCAAAAAAGGGAATAAGGGCGACACGGAAATGTT
GAATACTCATACTCTTCCTTTTTCAATATTATTGAAGCATTTATCAGGGTTATTGTCTCATGAGCGGATA
CATATTTGAATGTATTTAGAAAAATAAACAAATAGGGGTTCCGCGCACATTTCCCCGAAAAGT
Features (pLannotate 1.2.2; 15 found; start..end, strand, type, name):
     77..112     +  CDS            rop (fragment): Rop protein, which maintains plasmids at low copy number; rop
    214..313     +  misc_feature   bom (fragment): basis of mobility region from pBR322
    319..476     -  CDS            lacZα (fragment): LacZα fragment of β-galactosidase; lacZ fragment
    507..535     +  promoter       tac promoter: strong E. coli promoter; hybrid between the trp and lac UV5 promoters
    543..559     +  protein_bind   lac operator: The lac repressor binds to the lac operator to inhibit transcription in E. coli. This inhibition can be relieved by adding lactose or isopropyl-β-D-thiogalactopyranoside (IPTG). lac repressor encoded by lacI
    615..689     +  CDS            phoA (fragment): PPB_ECOLI - Experimental evidence at protein level: Swiss-Prot protein existence level 1. From Escherichia coli (strain K12).
    696..965     +  CDS            rnaSA (fragment): RNSA_KITAU - Experimental evidence at protein level: Swiss-Prot protein existence level 1. From Kitasatospora aureofaciens (Streptomyces aureofaciens).
   1156..1425    +  CDS            BARS_BACAM: Experimental evidence at protein level: Swiss-Prot protein existence level 1. Inhibitor of the ribonuclease barnase. Forms a one-to-one non-covalent complex. From Bacillus amyloliquefaciens (Bacillus velezensis).
   1513..1529    -  protein_bind   lac operator: The lac repressor binds to the lac operator to inhibit transcription in E. coli. This inhibition can be relieved by adding lactose or isopropyl-β-D-thiogalactopyranoside (IPTG). lac repressor encoded by lacI
   1537..1567    -  promoter       lac promoter: promoter for the E. coli lac operon
   1582..1603    -  protein_bind   CAP binding site: CAP binding activates transcription in the presence of cAMP. E. coli catabolite activator protein
   1616..1708    -  CDS            lacI (fragment): lac repressor; lacI; The lac repressor binds to the lac operator to inhibit transcription in E. coli. This inhibition can be relieved by adding lactose or isopropyl-β-D-thiogalactopyranoside (IPTG).
   1891..2479    -  rep_origin     ori: high-copy-number ColE1/pMB1/pBR322/pUC origin of replication
   2650..3510    -  CDS            AmpR: β-lactamase; bla; confers resistance to ampicillin, carbenicillin, and related antibiotics
   3511..3615    -  promoter       AmpR promoter: bla
