[The description below was written by a language model from this plasmid's Addgene catalogue record and pLannotate feature annotations shown in this document.]
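Description:
pMT1101 is a pUC19-based bacterial expression plasmid for producing ribonuclease Sa2, an extracellular ribonuclease from Streptomyces aureofaciens strain R8/26, in E. coli together with the inhibitor protein barstar. It replicates from the high-copy ColE1/pUC origin and is selected with ampicillin through the β-lactamase gene and its native promoter. The roughly 1 kb insert sits between the EcoRI and HindIII sites of the pUC19 polylinker, both of which are retained. The depositor describes the plasmid as the counterpart of pMT1100, differing in that it carries the Sa2 gene.

In the sequenced 3.6 kb record, a tac promoter followed by a lac operator lies upstream of a short fragment of E. coli phoA, which sits immediately before the ribonuclease coding region. This arrangement is consistent with an alkaline phosphatase signal peptide directing secretion of the mature enzyme, although the record does not state this explicitly. The automated annotation labels the ribonuclease segment as a partial match to the related RNase Sa; the catalogue entry identifies it as Sa2. Downstream on the same strand is the complete barstar gene from Bacillus amyloliquefaciens. Barstar is best known as the tight-binding intracellular inhibitor of barnase, and the associated publication reports that it also inhibits Streptomyces ribonucleases. Co-expressing it protects the host from the otherwise toxic nuclease activity and so allows the recombinant gene to be maintained and expressed. The remaining annotations are vector remnants: the disrupted lacZα, the lac promoter/operator and CAP site, and small lacI, rop and bom fragments. The plasmid is suited to inducible production of RNase Sa2 for biochemical and structural work.
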