Addgene plasmid #8619: pMT1101
Depositing lab: Robert Hartley. Depositing organization: National Institute of Diabetes & Digestive & Kidney Diseases (NIDDK). Publication: Barstar inhibits extracellular ribonucleases of Streptomyces and allows their production from recombinant genes. Hartley RW, Both V, Hebert EJ, Homerova D, Jucovic M, Nazarov V, Rybajlak I and Sevcik J. Protein Peptide Letters 1996 3:225-231.
Backbone
  Vector backbone: pUC19
  Backbone size w/o insert (bp): 2641
  Vector type: Bacterial Expression
Growth in bacteria
  Bacterial resistance: Ampicillin, 100 μg/mL
  Growth temperature: 37°C
  Growth strain: DH5alpha
  Copy number: High Copy
Gene/Insert
  Gene/Insert name: ribonuclease Sa2, barstar
  Species: Streptomyces aureofaciens, Strain R8/26
  Insert size (bp): 976
  GenBank ID: M88615
  Cloning method: Restriction Enzyme; 5′ cloning site EcoRI (not destroyed); 3′ cloning site HindIII (not destroyed)
  Sequencing primers: 5′ M13F
Terms and licenses: Academic/Nonprofit Terms; Industry Terms: Not Available to Industry
Depositor comments: As pMT1100 but with gene for ribonuclease Sa2. Ribonuclease gene Sa2 from S. aureofaciens strain R8/26. 195-489: Structural gene for mature ribonuclease Sa2. Genbank #M88615.
How to cite: pMT1101 was a gift from Robert Hartley (Addgene plasmid # 8619 ; http://n2t.net/addgene:8619 ; RRID:Addgene_8619)
